Addgene plasmid #195619: pET15b (I-WcaINhis) K125I
Purpose: Expresses I-WcaI homing endonuclease from Wickerhamomyces canadensis containing the K125I mutation
Depositing lab: Frederick Gimble. Depositing organization: Purdue University.
Backbone
  Vector backbone: pET-15b
  Backbone manufacturer: Novagen
  Vector type: Bacterial Expression
Growth in bacteria
  Bacterial resistance: Ampicillin, 100 μg/mL
  Growth temperature: 37°C
  Growth strain: DH5alpha
  Copy number: High Copy
Gene/Insert
  Gene/Insert name: I-WcaI
  Species: Other
  Mutation: A2030T, A2031T
  Promoter: T7
  Cloning method: Unknown
Terms and licenses: Academic/Nonprofit Terms; Industry Terms: Not Available to Industry
Depositor comments: Expresses the I-WcaI homing endonuclease from Wickerhamomyces canadensis. The sequence is codon optimized for expression in E. coli. The expressed protein contains a K125I mutation that results in DNA nicking activity. It contains an amino-terminal histidine tag for purification.
How to cite: pET15b (I-WcaINhis) K125I was a gift from Frederick Gimble (Addgene plasmid # 195619 ; http://n2t.net/addgene:195619 ; RRID:Addgene_195619)
