[The description below was written by a language model from this plasmid's Addgene catalogue record and pLannotate feature annotations shown in this document.]
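Description:
pET15b (I-WcaINhis) K125I is a bacterial expression plasmid built on the Novagen pET-15b backbone for producing a mutant form of the I-WcaI homing endonuclease from the yeast Wickerhamomyces canadensis in E. coli. It is propagated through a ColE1/pBR322-type origin and selected with ampicillin through the β-lactamase gene. The catalogue lists it as high copy, although the feature table also shows the rop gene and bom region carried over from pBR322, which normally moderate copy number. Several tetracycline-resistance fragments and the tet promoter are non-functional remnants of that same pBR322 ancestry.

The expression cassette follows the standard pET layout. A T7 promoter is followed by a lac operator and the T7 gene 10 ribosome binding site, then an amino-terminal histidine tag and thrombin cleavage site fused to the endonuclease coding sequence, and finally the T7 terminator. The plasmid-borne lacI gene supplies repressor, so transcription stays low until it is induced with IPTG in a host that provides T7 RNA polymerase. The open reading frame is codon optimized for E. coli. The automated annotation labels it as I-SceI from Saccharomyces cerevisiae, which presumably reflects similarity between the two proteins rather than the insert's actual identity. The short hits to capTEV and SET1 most likely correspond to the His tag and to vector sequence.

The K125I substitution, recorded as two adjacent nucleotide changes, gives the enzyme DNA nicking activity according to the depositor. The construct is therefore suited to expressing and affinity-purifying this I-WcaI nicking variant for biochemical study. The cloning method is not recorded.
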