Features (pLannotate 1.2.2; 21 found; start..end, strand, type, name):
    573..650     -  promoter       lacI promoter: lacI
    658..937     -  CDS            TcR (fragment): tetracycline efflux protein; tet; confers resistance to tetracycline
    959..977     +  promoter       T7 promoter: promoter for bacteriophage T7 RNA polymerase
    978..1002    +  protein_bind   lac operator: The lac repressor binds to the lac operator to inhibit transcription in E. coli. This inhibition can be relieved by adding lactose or isopropyl-β-D-thiogalactopyranoside (IPTG). lac repressor encoded by lacI
   1017..1039    +  RBS            RBS: efficient ribosome binding site from bacteriophage T7 gene 10 (Olins and Rangwala, 1989)
   1058..1074    +  CDS            capTEV™ (fragment): composite tag for in vivo biotinylation, TEV protease cleavage, and 6xHis tagging
   1085..1102    +  CDS            thrombin site: thrombin recognition and cleavage site
   1109..1786    +  CDS            SCEI: SCE1_YEAST - Also known as OMEGA, SECY. Experimental evidence at protein level: Swiss-Prot protein existence level 1. Mitochondrial DNA endonuclease involved in intron homing. It introduces a specific double-strand break in the DNA of the 21S rRNA gene and thus mediates the insertion of an intron, containing its own coding sequence (group I intron), into an intronless gene. Specifically recognizes and cleaves the sequence 5'-TAGGGATAACAGGGTAAT-3'. From Saccharomyces cerevisiae (strain ATCC 204508 / S288c) (Baker's yeast).
   1809..1858    +  CDS            SET1 (fragment): solubility-enhancement tag derived from T7 phage gene 10B
   1866..1913    +  terminator     T7 terminator: transcription terminator for bacteriophage T7 RNA polymerase
   1936..2040    -  CDS            TcR (fragment): tetracycline efflux protein; tet; confers resistance to tetracycline
   2088..2116    -  promoter       tet promoter: E. coli promoter for tetracycline efflux protein gene
   2229..2333    +  promoter       AmpR promoter: bla
   2334..3194    +  CDS            AmpR: β-lactamase; bla; confers resistance to ampicillin, carbenicillin, and related antibiotics
   3365..3953    +  rep_origin     ori: high-copy-number ColE1/pMB1/pBR322/pUC origin of replication
   4139..4278    -  misc_feature   bom: basis of mobility region from pBR322
   4380..4571    -  CDS            rop: Rop protein, which maintains plasmids at low copy number; rop
   4588..4968    +  CDS            YPB1_ECOLX: Protein predicted: Swiss-Prot protein existence level 4. From Escherichia coli.
   5210..5834    -  CDS            TcR (fragment): tetracycline efflux protein; tet; confers resistance to tetracycline
   5849..5870    -  protein_bind   CAP binding site: CAP binding activates transcription in the presence of cAMP. E. coli catabolite activator protein
   5883..572     -  CDS            lacI (across the origin): lac repressor; lacI; The lac repressor binds to the lac operator to inhibit transcription in E. coli. This inhibition can be relieved by adding lactose or isopropyl-β-D-thiogalactopyranoside (IPTG).
>Addgene plasmid #195619 | pET15b (I-WcaINhis) K125I | addgene full sequence | sequence record 384567 | Addgene NGS Result
GAACTTAATGGGCCCGCTAACAGCGCGATTTGCTGGTGACCCAATGCGACCAGATGCTCCACGCCCAGTC
GCGTACCGTCTTCATGGGAGAAAATAATACTGTTGATGGGTGTCTGGTCAGAGACATCAAGAAATAACGC
CGGAACATTAGTGCAGGCAGCTTCCACAGCAATGGCATCCTGGTCATCCAGCGGATAGTTAATGATCAGC
CCACTGACGCGTTGCGCGAGAAGATTGTGCACCGCCGCTTTACAGGCTTCGACGCCGCTTCGTTCTACCA
TCGACACCACCACGCTGGCACCCAGTTGATCGGCGCGAGATTTAATCGCCGCGACAATTTGCGACGGCGC
GTGCAGGGCCAGACTGGAGGTGGCAACGCCAATCAGCAACGACTGTTTGCCCGCCAGTTGTTGTGCCACG
CGGTTGGGAATGTAATTCAGCTCCGCCATCGCCGCTTCCACTTTTTCCCGCGTTTTCGCAGAAACGTGGC
TGGCCTGGTTCACCACGCGGGAAACGGTCTGATAAGAGACACCGGCATACTCTGCGACATCGTATAACGT
TACTGGTTTCACATTCACCACCCTGAATTGACTCTCTTCCGGGCGCTATCATGCCATACCGCGAAAGGTT
TTGCGCCATTCGATGGTGTCCGGGATCTCGACGCTCTCCCTTATGCGACTCCTGCATTAGGAAGCAGCCC
AGTAGTAGGTTGAGGCCGTTGAGCACCGCCGCCGCAAGGAATGGTGCATGCAAGGAGATGGCGCCCAACA
GTCCCCCGGCCACGGGGCCTGCCACCATACCCACGCCGAAACAAGCGCTCATGAGCCCGAAGTGGCGAGC
CCGATCTTCCCCATCGGTGATGTCGGCGATATAGGCGCCAGCAACCGCACCTGTGGCGCCGGTGATGCCG
GCCACGATGCGTCCGGCGTAGAGGATCGAGATCTCGATCCCGCGAAATTAATACGACTCACTATAGGGGA
ATTGTGAGCGGATAACAATTCCCCTCTAGAAATAATTTTGTTTAACTTTAAGAAGGAGATATACCATGGG
CAGCAGCCATCATCATCATCATCACAGCAGCGGCCTGGTGCCGCGCGGCAGCCATATGATGAAAAAACAG
ATTATCAACAAAAAAGACCTGCTGGGCCTGGGTCCGAACTCAAAACTGATTAAAGACTACAAAAAACAAT
GGACGACCCTGAGTAAAATTCAGGAAGAAACGCTGATTGGCAACATCCTGGGTGATGTCTACATCAAAAA
ACTGAAACGTAACAAACATTTTCTGCTGCAATTCGAATGGAAAAACAAAGCATACATCGAACACATCGTG
CGCGTTTTTGACGAATATGTTATTTCCCCGCCGACCCTGTACGAACGTAAAAACCACCTAGGCAATAAAG
TCATCACCTGGCGCGCGCAGACGTTTGAACATAAAGCCTTCGATAAACTGGGTTACTACTTCATGGAAAA
CCACAAGATTATTATCAAACCGGACCTGGTGCTGAATTATATTACGGAACGTAGCCTGGCGTACTGGTTT
ATGGATGACGGCGGTAAATGGGATTACAACAAGAAAACCAAAAACAAATCTCTGGTCCTGCACACGCAAG
GCTTCAAAAAAGAAGAAGTGGAAATCCTGATCAACGATCTGAACATCAAATTCAACCTGAACTGCAGCAT
CAAATTCAACAAAAACAAACCGATCATCTACATCCCGAACAAAGACTACGAACTGTTTTACAACCTGGTT
AATCCGTACATTATCCCGGAAATGAAATACAAACTGCTGTTCAATGTGTAAGGATCCGGCTGCTAACAAA
GCCCGAAAGGAAGCTGAGTTGGCTGCTGCCACCGCTGAGCAATAACTAGCATAACCCCTTGGGGCCTCTA
AACGGGTCTTGAGGGGTTTTTTGCTGAAAGGAGGAACTATATCCGGATATCCCGCAAGAGGCCCGGCAGT
ACCGGCATAACCAAGCCTATGCCTACAGCATCCAGGGTGACGGTGCCGAGGATGACGATGAGCGCATTGT
TAGATTTCATACACGGTGCCTGACTGCGTTAGCAATTTAACTGTGATAAACTACCGCATTAAAGCTTATC
GATGATAAGCTGTCAAACATGAGAATTCTTGAAGACGAAAGGGCCTCGTGATACGCCTATTTTTATAGGT
TAATGTCATGATAATAATGGTTTCTTAGACGTCAGGTGGCACTTTTCGGGGAAATGTGCGCGGAACCCCT
ATTTGTTTATTTTTCTAAATACATTCAAATATGTATCCGCTCATGAGACAATAACCCTGATAAATGCTTC
AATAATATTGAAAAAGGAAGAGTATGAGTATTCAACATTTCCGTGTCGCCCTTATTCCCTTTTTTGCGGC
ATTTTGCCTTCCTGTTTTTGCTCACCCAGAAACGCTGGTGAAAGTAAAAGATGCTGAAGATCAGTTGGGT
GCACGAGTGGGTTACATCGAACTGGATCTCAACAGCGGTAAGATCCTTGAGAGTTTTCGCCCCGAAGAAC
GTTTTCCAATGATGAGCACTTTTAAAGTTCTGCTATGTGGCGCGGTATTATCCCGTGTTGACGCCGGGCA
AGAGCAACTCGGTCGCCGCATACACTATTCTCAGAATGACTTGGTTGAGTACTCACCAGTCACAGAAAAG
CATCTTACGGATGGCATGACAGTAAGAGAATTATGCAGTGCTGCCATAACCATGAGTGATAACACTGCGG
CCAACTTACTTCTGACAACGATCGGAGGACCGAAGGAGCTAACCGCTTTTTTGCACAACATGGGGGATCA
TGTAACTCGCCTTGATCGTTGGGAACCGGAGCTGAATGAAGCCATACCAAACGACGAGCGTGACACCACG
ATGCCTGCAGCAATGGCAACAACGTTGCGCAAACTATTAACTGGCGAACTACTTACTCTAGCTTCCCGGC
AACAATTAATAGACTGGATGGAGGCGGATAAAGTTGCAGGACCACTTCTGCGCTCGGCCCTTCCGGCTGG
CTGGTTTATTGCTGATAAATCTGGAGCCGGTGAGCGTGGGTCTCGCGGTATCATTGCAGCACTGGGGCCA
GATGGTAAGCCCTCCCGTATCGTAGTTATCTACACGACGGGGAGTCAGGCAACTATGGATGAACGAAATA
GACAGATCGCTGAGATAGGTGCCTCACTGATTAAGCATTGGTAACTGTCAGACCAAGTTTACTCATATAT
ACTTTAGATTGATTTAAAACTTCATTTTTAATTTAAAAGGATCTAGGTGAAGATCCTTTTTGATAATCTC
ATGACCAAAATCCCTTAACGTGAGTTTTCGTTCCACTGAGCGTCAGACCCCGTAGAAAAGATCAAAGGAT
CTTCTTGAGATCCTTTTTTTCTGCGCGTAATCTGCTGCTTGCAAACAAAAAAACCACCGCTACCAGCGGT
GGTTTGTTTGCCGGATCAAGAGCTACCAACTCTTTTTCCGAAGGTAACTGGCTTCAGCAGAGCGCAGATA
CCAAATACTGTCCTTCTAGTGTAGCCGTAGTTAGGCCACCACTTCAAGAACTCTGTAGCACCGCCTACAT
ACCTCGCTCTGCTAATCCTGTTACCAGTGGCTGCTGCCAGTGGCGATAAGTCGTGTCTTACCGGGTTGGA
CTCAAGACGATAGTTACCGGATAAGGCGCAGCGGTCGGGCTGAACGGGGGGTTCGTGCACACAGCCCAGC
TTGGAGCGAACGACCTACACCGAACTGAGATACCTACAGCGTGAGCTATGAGAAAGCGCCACGCTTCCCG
AAGGGAGAAAGGCGGACAGGTATCCGGTAAGCGGCAGGGTCGGAACAGGAGAGCGCACGAGGGAGCTTCC
AGGGGGAAACGCCTGGTATCTTTATAGTCCTGTCGGGTTTCGCCACCTCTGACTTGAGCGTCGATTTTTG
TGATGCTCGTCAGGGGGGCGGAGCCTATGGAAAAACGCCAGCAACGCGGCCTTTTTACGGTTCCTGGCCT
TTTGCTGGCCTTTTGCTCACATGTTCTTTCCTGCGTTATCCCCTGATTCTGTGGATAACCGTATTACCGC
CTTTGAGTGAGCTGATACCGCTCGCCGCAGCCGAACGACCGAGCGCAGCGAGTCAGTGAGCGAGGAAGCG
GAAGAGCGCCTGATGCGGTATTTTCTCCTTACGCATCTGTGCGGTATTTCACACCGCAATGGTGCACTCT
CAGTACAATCTGCTCTGATGCCGCATAGTTAAGCCAGTATACACTCCGCTATCGCTACGTGACTGGGTCA
TGGCTGCGCCCCGACACCCGCCAACACCCGCTGACGCGCCCTGACGGGCTTGTCTGCTCCCGGCATCCGC
TTACAGACAAGCTGTGACCGTCTCCGGGAGCTGCATGTGTCAGAGGTTTTCACCGTCATCACCGAAACGC
GCGAGGCAGCTGCGGTAAAGCTCATCAGCGTGGTCGTGAAGCGATTCACAGATGTCTGCCTGTTCATCCG
CGTCCAGCTCGTTGAGTTTCTCCAGAAGCGTTAATGTCTGGCTTCTGATAAAGCGGGCCATGTTAAGGGC
GGTTTTTTCCTGTTTGGTCACTGATGCCTCCGTGTAAGGGGGATTTCTGTTCATGGGGGTAATGATACCG
ATGAAACGAGAGAGGATGCTCACGATACGGGTTACTGATGATGAACATGCCCGGTTACTGGAACGTTGTG
AGGGTAAACAACTGGCGGTATGGATGCGGCGGGACCAGAGAAAAATCACTCAGGGTCAATGCCAGCGCTT
CGTTAATACAGATGTAGGTGTTCCACAGGGTAGCCAGCAGCATCCTGCGATGCAGATCCGGAACATAATG
GTGCAGGGCGCTGACTTCCGCGTTTCCAGACTTTACGAAACACGGAAACCGAAGACCATTCATGTTGTTG
CTCAGGTCGCAGACGTTTTGCAGCAGCAGTCGCTTCACGTTCGCTCGCGTATCGGTGATTCATTCTGCTA
ACCAGTAAGGCAACCCCGCCAGCCTAGCCGGGTCCTCAACGACAGGAGCACGATCATGCGCACCCGTGGC
CAGGACCCAACGCTGCCCGAGATGCGCCGCGTGCGGCTGCTGGAGATGGCGGACGCGATGGATATGTTCT
GCCAAGGGTTGGTTTGCGCATTCACAGTTCTCCGCAAGAATTGATTGGCTCCAATTCTTGGAGTGGTGAA
TCCGTTAGCGAGGTGCCGCCGGCTTCCATTCAGGTCGAGGTGGCCCGGCTCCATGCACCGCGACGCAACG
CGGGGAGGCAGACAAGGTATAGGGCGGCGCCTACAATCCATGCCAACCCGTTCCATGTGCTCGCCGAGGC
GGCATAAATCGCCGTGACGATCAGCGGTCCAATGATCGAAGTTAGGCTGGTAAGAGCCGCGAGCGATCCT
TGAAGCTGTCCCTGATGGTCGTCATCTACCTGCCTGGACAGCATGGCCTGCAACGCGGGCATCCCGATGC
CGCCGGAAGCGAGAAGAATCATAATGGGGAAGGCCATCCAGCCTCGCGTCGCGAACGCCAGCAAGACGTA
GCCCAGCGCGTCGGCCGCCATGCCGGCGATAATGGCCTGCTTCTCGCCGAAACGTTTGGTGGCGGGACCA
GTGACGAAGGCTTGAGCGAGGGCGTGCAAGATTCCGAATACCGCAAGCGACAGGCCGATCATCGTCGCGC
TCCAGCGAAAGCGGTCCTCGCCGAAAATGACCCAGAGCGCTGCCGGCACCTGTCCTACGAGTTGCATGAT
AAAGAAGACAGTCATAAGTGCGGCGACGATAGTCATGCCCCGCGCCCACCGGAAGGAGCTGACTGGGTTG
AAGGCTCTCAAGGGCATCGGTCGAGATCCCGGTGCCTAATGAGTGAGCTAACTTACATTAATTGCGTTGC
GCTCACTGCCCGCTTTCCAGTCGGGAAACCTGTCGTGCCAGCTGCATTAATGAATCGGCCAACGCGCGGG
GAGAGGCGGTTTGCGTATTGGGCGCCAGGGTGGTTTTTCTTTTCACCAGTGAGACGGGCAACAGCTGATT
GCCCTTCACCGCCTGGCCCTGAGAGAGTTGCAGCAAGCGGTCCACGCTGGTTTGCCCCAGCAGGCGAAAA
TCCTGTTTGATGGTGGTTAACGGCGGGATATAACATGAGCTGTCTTCGGTATCGTCGTATCCCACTACCG
AGATATCCGCACCAACGCGCAGCCCGGACTCGGTAATGGCGCGCATTGCGCCCAGCGCCATCTGATCGTT
GGCAACCAGCATCGCAGTGGGAACGATGCCCTCATTCAGCATTTGCATGGTTTGTTGAAAACCGGACATG
GCACTCCAGTCGCCTTCCCGTTCCGCTATCGGCTGAATTTGATTGCGAGTGAGATATTTATGCCAGCCAG
CCAGACGCAGACGCGCCGAGACA
